Addgene plasmid #23938: pDONR223-YES1
Depositing lab: William Hahn & David Root. Depositing organization: Dana-Farber Cancer Institute. Publication: COT drives resistance to RAF inhibition through MAP kinase pathway reactivation. Johannessen CM, Boehm JS, Kim SY, Thomas SR, Wardwell L, Johnson LA, Emery CM, Stransky N, Cogdill AP, Barretina J, Caponigro G, Hieronymus H, Murray RR, Salehi-Ashtiani K, Hill DE, Vidal M, Zhao JJ, Yang X, Alkan O, Kim S, Harris JL, Wilson CJ, Myer VE, Finan PM, Root DE, Roberts TM, Golub T, Flaherty KT, Dummer R, Weber BL, Sellers WR, Schlegel R, Wargo JA, Hahn WC, Garraway LA. Nature. 2010 Dec 16;468(7326):968-72. doi: 10.1038/nature09627 PubMed 21107320.
Backbone
  Vector backbone: pDONR223
  Backbone manufacturer: Invitrogen
  Backbone size w/o insert (bp): 5005
  Vector type: Gateway Donor vector
Growth in bacteria
  Bacterial resistance: Spectinomycin, 50 μg/mL
  Growth temperature: 37°C
  Growth strain: DH5alpha
  Copy number: High Copy
Gene/Insert
  Gene/Insert name: YES1 (alt name: v-yes-1 Yamaguchi sarcoma viral oncogene homolog 1)
  Species: H. sapiens (human)
  Insert size (bp): 1632
  Entrez Gene: YES1 (a.k.a. HsT441, P61-YES, Yes, c-yes)
  Cloning method: Gateway Cloning
  Sequencing primers: 5′ M13pUC-fwd; 3′ M13rev
Terms and licenses: Academic/Nonprofit Terms; Industry Terms: Not Available to Industry
Depositor comments: The ORF has no Stop codon. This design enables easy recombination into a destination vector to add an epitope tag of choice and Stop codon to the ORF. Do NOT use this plasmid directly for transfections. A set of 4 custom lentiviral vectors is available ( pLX301 (http://www.addgene.org/25895/) , pLX302 (http://www.addgene.org/25896/) , pLX303 (http://www.addgene.org/25897/) , pLX304 (http://www.addgene.org/25890/) ) to be used to express these ORFs in mammalian cells. These plasmids are not included in the kit and must be ordered separately.
How to cite: pDONR223-YES1 was a gift from William Hahn & David Root (Addgene plasmid # 23938 ; http://n2t.net/addgene:23938 ; RRID:Addgene_23938)
