[The description below was written by a language model from this plasmid's Addgene catalogue record.]
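Description:
pDONR223-YES1 is a Gateway entry-type clone built on the Invitrogen pDONR223 donor backbone (about 5 kb without insert), carrying the human YES1 open reading frame, also known as c-yes or p61-YES, the cellular homolog of the Yamaguchi sarcoma viral oncogene and a Src-family tyrosine kinase. The insert is about 1.6 kb and was introduced by Gateway recombination. The plasmid is maintained at high copy in standard E. coli cloning strains and selected with spectinomycin. The record provides no feature table, so the specific origin of replication and the flanking recombination sites are not itemised, although a Gateway clone of this kind would normally have its ORF bracketed by att sites that allow transfer into destination vectors. M13 forward and reverse priming sites flank the insert for sequence verification.

The key design point is that the YES1 ORF lacks a stop codon. This "open" configuration lets the coding sequence be recombined in frame into a destination vector that supplies a C-terminal epitope tag and the stop codon. The record lists no promoter for expression in eukaryotic cells, and the depositor explicitly states that the plasmid should not be transfected directly; it serves only as a shuttle and archival source of the ORF. The depositor points to a companion set of lentiviral destination vectors (pLX301 to pLX304) for expressing such ORFs in mammalian cells. The clone comes from a kit of ORFs, and the associated publication concerns resistance to RAF inhibition through MAP kinase pathway reactivation.
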