>Addgene plasmid #23938 | pDONR223-YES1 | depositor partial sequence | sequence record 11253 | Author sequence
ATGGGCTGCATTAAAAGTAAAGAAAACAAAAGTCCAGCCATTAAATACAGACCTGAAAATACTCCAGAGC
CTGTCAGTACAAGTGTGAGCCATTATGGAGCAGAACCCACTACAGTGTCACCATGTCCGTCATCTTCAGC
AAAGGGAACAGCAGTTAATTTCAGCAGTCTTTCCATGACACCATTTGGAGGATCCTCAGGGGTAACGCCT
TTTGGAGGTGCATCTTCCTCATTTTCAGTGGTGCCAAGTTCATATCCTGCTGGTTTAACAGGTGGTGTTA
CTATATTTGTGGCCTTATATGATTATGAAGCTAGAACTACAGAAGACCTTTCATTTAAGAAGGGTGAAAG
ATTTCAAATAATTAACAATACGGAAGGAGATTGGTGGGAAGCAAGATCAATCGCTACAGGAAAGAATGGT
TATATCCCGAGCAATTATGTAGCGCCTGCAGATTCCATTCAGGCAGAAGAATGGTATTTTGGCAAAATGG
GGAGAAAAGATGCTGAAAGATTACTTTTGAATCCTGGAAATCAACGAGGTATTTTCTTAGTAAGAGAGAG
TGAAACAACTAAAGGTGCTTATTCCCTTTCTATTCGTGATTGGGATGAGATAAGGGGTGACAATGTGAAA
CACTACAAAATTAGGAAACTTGACAATGGTGGATACTATATCACAACCAGAGCACAATTTGATACTCTGC
AGAAATTGGTGAAACACTACACAGAACATGCTGATGGTTTATGCCACAAGTTGACAACTGTGTGTCCAAC
TGTGAAACCTCAGACTCAAGGTCTAGCAAAAGATGCTTGGGAAATCCCTCGAGAATCTTTGCGACTAGAG
GTTAAACTAGGACAAGGATGTTTCGGCGAAGTGTGGATGGGAACATGGAATGGAACCACGAAAGTAGCAA
TCAAAACACTAAAACCAGGTACAATGATGCCAGAAGCTTTCCTTCAAGAAGCTCAGATAATGAAAAAATT
AAGACATGATAAACTTGTTCCACTATATGCTGTTGTTTCTGAAGAACCAATTTACATTGTCACTGAATTT
ATGTCAAAAGGAAGCTTATTAGATTTCCTTAAGGAAGGAGATGGAAAGTATTTGAAGCTTCCACAGCTGG
TTGATATGGCTGCTCAGATTGCTGATGGTATGGCATATATTGAAAGAATGAACTATATTCACCGAGATCT
TCGGGCTGCTAATATTCTTGTAGGAGAAAATCTTGTGTGCAAAATAGCAGACTTTGGTTTAGCAAGGTTA
ATTGAAGACAATGAATACACAGCAAGACAAGGTGCAAAATTTCCAATCAAATGGACAGCTCCTGAAGCTG
CACTGTATGGTCGGTTTACAATAAAGTCTGATGTCTGGTCATTTGGAATTCTGCAAACAGAACTAGTAAC
AAAGGGCCGAGTGCCATATCCAGGTATGGTGAACCGTGAAGTACTAGAACAAGTGGAGCGAGGATACAGG
ATGCCGTGCCCTCAGGGCTGTCCAGAATCCCTCCATGAATTGATGAATCTGTGTTGGAAGAAGGACCCTG
ATGAAAGACCAACATTTGAATATATTCAGTCCTTCTTGGAAGACTACTTCACTGCTACAGAGCCACAGTA
CCAGCCAGGAGAAAATTTA
