>Addgene plasmid #23938 | pDONR223-YES1 | addgene partial sequence | sequence record 29777 | 23938 with M13pUC-fwd
GCTCGGGCCCAATAATGATTTTATTTTGACTGATAGTGACCTGTTCGTTGCAACAAATTGATGAGCAATG
CTTTTTTATAATGCCAACTTTGTACAAAAAAGTTGGCACCATGGGCTGCATTAAAAGTAAAGAAAACAAA
AGTCCAGCCATTAAATACAGACCTGAAAATACTCCAGAGCCTGTCAGTACAAGTGTGAGCCATTATGGAG
CAGAACCCACTACAGTGTCACCATGTCCGTCATCTTCAGCAAAGGGAACAGCAGTTAATTTCAGCAGTCT
TTCCATGACACCATTTGGAGGATCCTCAGGGGTAACGCCTTTTGGAGGTGCATCTTCCTCATTTTCAGTG
GTGCCAAGTTCATATCCTGCTGGTTTAACAGGTGGTGTTACTATATTTGTGGCCTTATATGATTATGAAG
CTAGAACTACAGAAGACCTTTCATTTAAGAAGGGTGAAAGATTTCAAATAATTAACAATACGGAAGGAGA
TTGGTGGGAAGCAAGATCAATCGCTACAGGAAAGAATGGTTATATCCCGAGCAATTATG
